Addgene plasmid #188272: pCAG-AaCas12b(Q119F/E475R/E758R)-T2A-EGFP
Purpose: Mammalian expression, Genome editing
Depositing lab: Wei Li. Depositing organization: Institute of Zoology, Chinese Academy of Sciences. Publication: Synergistic engineering of CRISPR-Cas nucleases enables robust mammalian genome editing. Chen Y, Hu Y, Wang X, Luo S, Yang N, Chen Y, Li Z, Zhou Q, Li W. Innovation (Camb). 2022 May 26;3(4):100264. doi: 10.1016/j.xinn.2022.100264. eCollection 2022 Jul 12. PubMed 35693153.
Backbone
  Vector backbone: pUC19
  Vector type: Mammalian Expression, CRISPR
Growth in bacteria
  Bacterial resistance: Ampicillin, 100 μg/mL
  Growth temperature: 37°C
  Growth strain: DH5alpha
  Copy number: High Copy
Gene/Insert
  Gene/Insert name: AaCas12b(Q119F/E475R/E758R)
  Species: Synthetic
  Mutation: none
  Promoter: CAG
  Cloning method: Gibson Cloning
Terms and licenses: Academic/Nonprofit Terms; Industry Terms: Not Available to Industry
How to cite: pCAG-AaCas12b(Q119F/E475R/E758R)-T2A-EGFP was a gift from Wei Li (Addgene plasmid # 188272 ; http://n2t.net/addgene:188272 ; RRID:Addgene_188272)
