[The description below was written by a language model from this plasmid's Addgene catalogue record and pLannotate feature annotations shown in this document.]
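Description:
pCAG-AaCas12b(Q119F/E475R/E758R)-T2A-EGFP is a mammalian expression plasmid for CRISPR genome editing, built on a pUC19 backbone. It is propagated in E. coli as a high-copy plasmid through the ColE1/pUC-type origin and is selected with ampicillin via the β-lactamase gene and its native promoter. Remnants of the pUC lac region (lac promoter, operator, CAP site and a short lacI fragment) and a fragment of the pBR322 bom region are also annotated in the backbone. They have no role in the mammalian cassette.

The payload is a single transcription unit driven by the composite CAG promoter, annotated here as the CMV immediate-early enhancer, the chicken β-actin promoter and a chimeric β-actin/β-globin intron, which gives strong constitutive expression in many mammalian cell types. A T7 promoter sits just upstream of the coding region and could allow in vitro transcription. The open reading frame encodes an engineered Cas12b (C2c1) nuclease. According to the construct name it carries three substitutions, Q119F, E475R and E758R, although the catalogue's mutation field reads "none". The annotation tool matched this coding sequence to the Alicyclobacillus acidoterrestris Cas12b reference entry, and the catalogue lists the insert as synthetic.

The name indicates that a T2A self-cleaving peptide links the nuclease to EGFP. The T2A is not separately annotated but would lie in the unannotated gap between the two coding sequences. This arrangement yields nuclease and fluorescent reporter as separate proteins from one mRNA, so transfected cells can be identified or sorted. An SV40 polyadenylation signal terminates the transcript. No guide RNA cassette is annotated, so the guide presumably has to be supplied separately. The sequence record is labelled a partial NGS result.
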