Features (pLannotate 1.2.2; 15 found; start..end, strand, type, name):
      8..387     +  enhancer       CMV enhancer: human cytomegalovirus immediate early enhancer
    389..664     +  promoter       chicken β-actin promoter: No description available
    665..1681    +  intron         chimeric intron: chimera between introns from chicken β-actin and rabbit β-globin
   1742..1760    +  promoter       T7 promoter: promoter for bacteriophage T7 RNA polymerase
   1799..5185    +  CDS            cas12b: CS12B_ALIAG - Also known as c2c1 From Alicyclobacillus acidoterrestris (strain ATCC 49025 / DSM 3922 / CIP 106132 / NCIMB 13137 / GD3B).
   5384..6103    +  CDS            EGFP: the original enhanced GFP (Yang et al., 1996) mammalian codon-optimized
   6146..6267    +  polyA_signal   SV40 poly(A) signal: SV40 polyadenylation signal
   6334..6350    -  protein_bind   lac operator: The lac repressor binds to the lac operator to inhibit transcription in E. coli. This inhibition can be relieved by adding lactose or isopropyl-β-D-thiogalactopyranoside (IPTG). lac repressor encoded by lacI
   6358..6388    -  promoter       lac promoter: promoter for the E. coli lac operon
   6403..6424    -  protein_bind   CAP binding site: CAP binding activates transcription in the presence of cAMP. E. coli catabolite activator protein
   6437..6529    -  CDS            lacI (fragment): lac repressor; lacI; The lac repressor binds to the lac operator to inhibit transcription in E. coli. This inhibition can be relieved by adding lactose or isopropyl-β-D-thiogalactopyranoside (IPTG).
   6712..7300    -  rep_origin     ori: high-copy-number ColE1/pMB1/pBR322/pUC origin of replication
   7471..8331    -  CDS            AmpR: β-lactamase; bla; confers resistance to ampicillin, carbenicillin, and related antibiotics
   8332..8436    -  promoter       AmpR promoter: bla
   8507..8551    -  misc_feature   bom (fragment): basis of mobility region from pBR322
>Addgene plasmid #188272 | pCAG-AaCas12b(Q119F/E475R/E758R)-T2A-EGFP | addgene full sequence | sequence record 373766 | Addgene Partial NGS Result
ACGCGTTGACATTGATTATTGACTAGTTATTAATAGTAATCAATTACGGGGTCATTAGTTCATAGCCCAT
ATATGGAGTTCCGCGTTACATAACTTACGGTAAATGGCCCGCCTGGCTGACCGCCCAACGACCCCCGCCC
ATTGACGTCAATAATGACGTATGTTCCCATAGTAACGCCAATAGGGACTTTCCATTGACGTCAATGGGTG
GAGTATTTACGGTAAACTGCCCACTTGGCAGTACATCAAGTGTATCATATGCCAAGTACGCCCCCTATTG
ACGTCAATGACGGTAAATGGCCCGCCTGGCATTATGCCCAGTACATGACCTTATGGGACTTTCCTACTTG
GCAGTACATCTACGTATTAGTCATCGCTATTACCATGGTCGAGGTGAGCCCCACGTTCTGCTTCACTCTC
CCCATCTCCCCCCCCTCCCCACCCCCAATTTTGTATTTATTTATTTTTTAATTATTTTGTGCAGCGATGG
GGGCGGGGGGGGGGGGGGCGCGCGCCAGGCGGGGCGGGGCGGGGCGAGGGGCGGGGCGGGGCGAGGCGGA
GAGGTGCGGCGGCAGCCAATCAGAGCGGCGCGCTCCGAAAGTTTCCTTTTATGGCGAGGCGGCGGCGGCG
GCGGCCCTATAAAAAGCGAAGCGCGCGGCGGGCGGGAGTCGCTGCGCGCTGCCTTCGCCCCGTGCCCCGC
TCCGCCGCCGCCTCGCGCCGCCCGCCCCGGCTCTGACTGACCGCGTTACTCCCACAGGTGAGCGGGCGGG
ACGGCCCTTCTCCTCCGGGCTGTAATTAGCGCTTGGTTTAATGACGGCTTGTTTCTTTTCTGTGGCTGCG
TGAAAGCCTTGAGGGGCTCCGGGAGGGCCCTTTGTGCGGGGGGAGCGGCTCGGGGGGTGCGTGCGTGTGT
GTGTGCGTGGGGAGCGCCGCGTGCGGCTCCGCGCTGCCCGGCGGCTGTGAGCGCTGCGGGCGCGGCGCGG
GGCTTTGTGCGCTCCGCAGTGTGCGCGAGGGGAGCGCGGCCGGGGGCGGTGCCCCGCGGTGCGGGGGGGG
CTGCGAGGGGAACAAAGGCTGCGTGCGGGGTGTGTGCGTGGGGGGGTGAGCAGGGGGTGTGGGCGCGTCG
GTCGGGCTGCAACCCCCCCTGCACCCCCCTCCCCGAGTTGCTGAGCACGGCCCGGCTTCGGGTGCGGGGC
TCCGTACGGGGCGTGGCGCGGGGCTCGCCGTGCCGGGCGGGGGGTGGCGGCAGGTGGGGGTGCCGGGCGG
GGCGGGGCCGCCTCGGGCCGGGGAGGGCTCGGGGGAGGGGCGCGGCGGCCCCCGGAGCGCCGGCGGCTGT
CGAGGCGCGGCGAGCCGCAGCCATTGCCTTTTATGGTAATCGTGCGAGAGGGCGCAGGGACTTCCTTTGT
CCCAAATCTGTGCGGAGCCGAAATCTGGGAGGCGCCGCCGCACCCCCTCTAGCGGGCGCGGGGCGAAGCG
GTGCGGCGCCGGCAGGAAGGAAATGGGCGGGGAGGGCCTTCGTGCGTCGCCGCGCCGCCGTCCCCTTCTC
CCTCTCCAGCCTCGGGGCTGTCCGCGGGGGGACGGCTGCCTTCGGGGGGGACGGGGCAGGGCGGGGTTCG
GCTTCTGGCGTGTGACCGGCGGCTCTAGCGCCTCTGCTAACCATGTTCATGCCTTCTTCTTTTTCCTACA
GCTCCTGGGCAACGTGCTGGTTATTGTGCTGTCTCATCATTTTGGCAAAGCTAGTGAATTCTAATACGAC
TCACTATAGGCCGCCACCATGCCCAAGAAGAAGAGGAAGGTTCCCGGGATGGCCGTGAAGTCCATGAAGG
TGAAGCTGCGGCTGGATAACATGCCCGAGATCAGAGCCGGCCTGTGGAAGCTGCACACCGAAGTGAATGC
CGGCGTGAGGTACTATACAGAGTGGCTGTCTCTGCTGAGACAGGAGAACCTGTACCGGAGAAGCCCCAAT
GGCGACGGCGAGCAGGAGTGCTATAAGACCGCCGAGGAGTGTAAGGCAGAGCTGCTGGAGAGGCTGAGGG
CACGGCAGGTGGAGAACGGCCACTGCGGCCCTGCCGGCTCCGACGATGAGCTGCTGCAGCTGGCAAGGCA
GCTGTACGAGCTGCTGGTGCCACAGGCAATCGGAGCAAAGGGCGATGCACAGTTCATCGCCAGAAAGTTC
CTGTCTCCACTGGCAGACAAGGATGCAGTGGGAGGACTGGGAATCGCAAAGGCAGGCAATAAGCCTCGGT
GGGTGAGAATGAGGGAGGCAGGAGAGCCAGGATGGGAGGAGGAGAAGGCAAAGGCAGAGGCAAGGAAGAG
CACCGACAGGACAGCAGATGTGCTGAGGGCCCTGGCAGACTTCGGCCTGAAGCCACTGATGCGCGTGTAC
ACCGACTCCGATATGAGCTCCGTGCAGTGGAAGCCTCTGAGGAAGGGACAGGCCGTGCGGACATGGGACA
GAGATATGTTTCAGCAGGCCATCGAGCGGATGATGTCCTGGGAGTCTTGGAACCAGAGAGTGGGCGAGGC
CTATGCCAAGCTGGTGGAGCAGAAGAGCCGCTTCGAGCAGAAGAACTTTGTGGGCCAGGAGCACCTGGTG
CAGCTGGTGAATCAGCTGCAGCAGGATATGAAGGAGGCCTCTCACGGCCTGGAGAGCAAGGAGCAGACCG
CACACTACCTGACAGGACGGGCCCTGAGAGGATCCGACAAGGTGTTCGAGAAGTGGGAGAAGCTGGACCC
CGATGCCCCTTTTGACCTGTATGATACCGAGATCAAGAACGTGCAGAGGCGCAATACACGGAGATTCGGC
AGCCACGATCTGTTTGCCAAGCTGGCCGAGCCAAAGTACCAGGCCCTGTGGAGGGAGGACGCCTCCTTCC
TGACCCGCTACGCCGTGTATAACTCTATCGTGAGGAAGCTGAATCACGCCAAGATGTTCGCCACCTTTAC
ACTGCCAGATGCCACCGCCCACCCCATCTGGACACGCTTTGACAAGCTGGGCGGCAACCTGCACCAGTAT
ACATTCCTGTTTAATGAGTTCGGAGAGGGCAGGCACGCAATCAGGTTTCAGAAGCTGCTGACCGTGGAGG
ACGGAGTGGCAAAGGAGGTGGACGATGTGACAGTGCCCATCTCCATGTCTGCCCAGCTGGACGATCTGCT
GCCAAGGGATCCACACGAGCTGGTGGCCCTGTACTTCCAGGACTATGGCGCCGAGCAGCACCTGGCAGGA
AGATTTGGAGGAGCCAAGATCCAGTACAGGCGCGATCAGCTGAACCACCTGCACGCAAGGAGAGGAGCAA
GAGACGTGTATCTGAATCTGTCCGTGCGGGTGCAGAGCCAGTCCGAGGCAAGAGGAGAGAGGCGCCCCCC
TTACGCAGCCGTGTTCCGGCTGGTGGGCGACAACCACAGAGCCTTCGTGCACTTTGACAAGCTGTCCGAT
TATCTGGCCGAGCACCCTGACGATGGCAAGCTGGGATCCGAGGGACTGCTGTCTGGACTGAGAGTGATGT
CTGTGGATCTGGGCCTGAGAACCTCTGCCAGCATCTCCGTGTTTAGGGTGGCCCGCAAGGACGAGCTGAA
GCCTAATAGCGAGGGCCGGGTGCCTTTCTGCTTTCCAATCGAGGGCAACGAGAATCTGGTGGCCGTGCAC
GAGAGATCCCAGCTGCTGAAGCTGCCAGGCGAGACAGAGTCTAAGGATCTGAGGGCAATCAGAGAGGAGA
GGCAGCGGACCCTGAGGCAGCTGCGCACACAGCTGGCCTACCTGCGGCTGCTGGTGAGATGCGGAAGCGA
GGACGTGGGCCGGAGAGAGAGGTCCTGGGCCAAGCTGATCGAGCAGCCTATGGACGCCAACCAGATGACC
CCAGATTGGCGCGAGGCCTTCGAGGACGAGCTGCAGAAGCTGAAGAGCCTGTACGGCATCTGTGGCGATA
GGGAGTGGACAGAGGCCGTGTATGAGTCCGTGAGGCGCGTGTGGAGGCACATGGGCAAGCAGGTGCGGGA
CTGGAGAAAGGATGTGAGGTCTGGAGAGAGGCCAAAGATCAGGGGCTATCAGAAGGACGTGGTGGGCGGC
AATAGCATCAGACAGATCGAGTACCTGGAGAGGCAGTATAAGTTCCTGAAGTCTTGGAGCTTCTTTGGCA
AGGTGAGCGGCCAGGTCATCAGAGCCGAGAAGGGCTCCAGGTTTGCCATCACCCTGCGCGAGCACATCGA
CCACGCCAAGGAGGATAGGCTGAAGAAGCTGGCCGATCGCATCATCATGGAGGCCCTGGGCTACGTGTAT
GCCCTGGACGATGAGCGCGGCAAGGGCAAGTGGGTGGCCAAGTACCCACCCTGTCAGCTGATCCTGCTGG
AGGAGCTGAGCGAGTATCAGTTCAACAATGACCGGCCTCCATCTGAGAACAATCAGCTGATGCAGTGGAG
CCACAGAGGCGTGTTTCAGGAGCTGCTGAACCAGGCCCAGGTGCACGATCTGCTGGTGGGCACCATGTAC
GCCGCCTTCTCTAGCAGATTTGACGCAAGGACAGGAGCACCAGGAATCAGGTGCAGGAGAGTGCCTGCAA
GGTGTGCAAGGGAGCAGAACCCAGAGCCTTTCCCATGGTGGCTGAATAAGTTTGTGGCCGAGCACAAGCT
GGACGGCTGCCCACTGAGAGCAGACGATCTGATCCCAACCGGAGAGGGAGAGTTCTTTGTGAGCCCTTTC
TCCGCCGAGGAGGGCGATTTTCACCAGATCCACGCCGACCTGAACGCCGCCCAGAATCTGCAGAGGCGCC
TGTGGAGCGACTTCGATATCTCCCAGATCAGACTGAGGTGTGACTGGGGAGAGGTGGATGGAGAGCCCGT
GCTGATCCCTAGAACCACAGGCAAGAGGACCGCCGATTCTTACGGCAACAAGGTGTTCTATACCAAGACA
GGCGTGACATACTATGAGCGCGAGCGGGGCAAGAAGCGGAGAAAGGTGTTTGCACAGGAGGAGCTGAGCG
AGGAGGAGGCAGAGCTGCTGGTGGAGGCAGACGAGGCCAGGGAGAAGTCCGTGGTGCTGATGCGCGATCC
ATCTGGCATCATCAACCGCGGCGACTGGACCCGGCAGAAGGAGTTCTGGAGCATGGTGAATCAGAGAATC
GAGGGCTACCTGGTGAAGCAGATCAGATCTAGGGTGCGCCTGCAGGAGAGCGCCTGTGAGAATACAGGCG
ACATCGCTAGCCCAAAGAAGAAGAGGAAAGTCTCTAGATACCCTTATGATGTTCCAGATTATGCCGGATA
CCCATACGATGTCCCTGACTATGCAGGCTCCTACCCTTATGACGTCCCAGACTACGCCGGATCCAGGTCC
GGCGGCGGAGAGGGCAGAGGAAGTCTTCTAACATGCGGTGACGTGGAGGAGAATCCCGGCCCAATGGTGA
GCAAGGGCGAGGAGCTGTTCACCGGGGTGGTGCCCATCCTGGTCGAGCTGGACGGCGACGTAAACGGCCA
CAAGTTCAGCGTGTCCGGCGAGGGCGAGGGCGATGCCACCTACGGCAAGCTGACCCTGAAGTTCATCTGC
ACCACCGGCAAGCTGCCCGTGCCCTGGCCCACCCTCGTGACCACCCTGACCTACGGCGTGCAGTGCTTCA
GCCGCTACCCCGACCACATGAAGCAGCACGACTTCTTCAAGTCCGCCATGCCCGAAGGCTACGTCCAGGA
GCGCACCATCTTCTTCAAGGACGACGGCAACTACAAGACCCGCGCCGAGGTGAAGTTCGAGGGCGACACC
CTGGTGAACCGCATCGAGCTGAAGGGCATCGACTTCAAGGAGGACGGCAACATCCTGGGGCACAAGCTGG
AGTACAACTACAACAGCCACAACGTCTATATCATGGCCGACAAGCAGAAGAACGGCATCAAGGTGAACTT
CAAGATCCGCCACAACATCGAGGACGGCAGCGTGCAGCTCGCCGACCACTACCAGCAGAACACCCCCATC
GGCGACGGCCCCGTGCTGCTGCCCGACAACCACTACCTGAGCACCCAGTCCGCCCTGAGCAAAGACCCCA
ACGAGAAGCGCGATCACATGGTCCTGCTGGAGTTCGTGACCGCCGCCGGGATCACTCTCGGCATGGACGA
GCTGTACAAGTAACTGCAGCGCGGGGATCTCATGCTGGAGTTCTTCGCCCACCCCAACTTGTTTATTGCA
GCTTATAATGGTTACAAATAAAGCAATAGCATCACAAATTTCACAAATAAAGCATTTTTTTCACTGCATT
CTAGTTGTGGTTTGTCCAAACTCATCAATGTATCTTATTAATTAACGTCGACCTCTAGCTAGAGCTTGGC
GTAATCATGGTCATAGCTGTTTCCTGTGTGAAATTGTTATCCGCTCACAATTCCACACAACATACGAGCC
GGAAGCATAAAGTGTAAAGCCTAGGGTGCCTAATGAGTGAGCTAACTCACATTAATTGCGTTGCGCTCAC
TGCCCGCTTTCCAGTCGGGAAACCTGTCGTGCCAGCTGCATTAATGAATCGGCCAACGCGCGGGGAGAGG
CGGTTTGCGTATTGGGCGCTCTTCCGCTTCCTCGCTCACTGACTCGCTGCGCTCGGTCGTTCGGCTGCGG
CGAGCGGTATCAGCTCACTCAAAGGCGGTAATACGGTTATCCACAGAATCAGGGGATAACGCAGGAAAGA
ACATGTGAGCAAAAGGCCAGCAAAAGGCCAGGAACCGTAAAAAGGCCGCGTTGCTGGCGTTTTTCCATAG
GCTCCGCCCCCCTGACGAGCATCACAAAAATCGACGCTCAAGTCAGAGGTGGCGAAACCCGACAGGACTA
TAAAGATACCAGGCGTTTCCCCCTGGAAGCTCCCTCGTGCGCTCTCCTGTTCCGACCCTGCCGCTTACCG
GATACCTGTCCGCCTTTCTCCCTTCGGGAAGCGTGGCGCTTTCTCATAGCTCACGCTGTAGGTATCTCAG
TTCGGTGTAGGTCGTTCGCTCCAAGCTGGGCTGTGTGCACGAACCCCCCGTTCAGCCCGACCGCTGCGCC
TTATCCGGTAACTATCGTCTTGAGTCCAACCCGGTAAGACACGACTTATCGCCACTGGCAGCAGCCACTG
GTAACAGGATTAGCAGAGCGAGGTATGTAGGCGGTGCTACAGAGTTCTTGAAGTGGTGGCCTAACTACGG
CTACACTAGAAGAACAGTATTTGGTATCTGCGCTCTGCTGAAGCCAGTTACCTTCGGAAAAAGAGTTGGT
AGCTCTTGATCCGGCAAACAAACCACCGCTGGTAGCGGTGGTTTTTTTGTTTGCAAGCAGCAGATTACGC
GCAGAAAAAAAGGATCTCAAGAAGATCCTTTGATCTTTTCTACGGGGTCTGACGCTCAGTGGAACGAAAA
CTCACGTTAAGGGATTTTGGTCATGAGATTATCAAAAAGGATCTTCACCTAGATCCTTTTAAATTAAAAA
TGAAGTTTTAAATCAATCTAAAGTATATATGAGTAAACTTGGTCTGACAGTTACCAATGCTTAATCAGTG
AGGCACCTATCTCAGCGATCTGTCTATTTCGTTCATCCATAGTTGCCTGACTCCCCGTCGTGTAGATAAC
TACGATACGGGAGGGCTTACCATCTGGCCCCAGTGCTGCAATGATACCGCGAGACCCACGCTCACCGGCT
CCAGATTTATCAGCAATAAACCAGCCAGCCGGAAGGGCCGAGCGCAGAAGTGGTCCTGCAACTTTATCCG
CCTCCATCCAGTCTATTAATTGTTGCCGGGAAGCTAGAGTAAGTAGTTCGCCAGTTAATAGTTTGCGCAA
CGTTGTTGCCATTGCTACAGGCATCGTGGTGTCACGCTCGTCGTTTGGTATGGCTTCATTCAGCTCCGGT
TCCCAACGATCAAGGCGAGTTACATGATCCCCCATGTTGTGCAAAAAAGCGGTTAGCTCCTTCGGTCCTC
CGATCGTTGTCAGAAGTAAGTTGGCCGCAGTGTTATCACTCATGGTTATGGCAGCACTGCATAATTCTCT
TACTGTCATGCCATCCGTAAGATGCTTTTCTGTGACTGGTGAGTACTCAACCAAGTCATTCTGAGAATAG
TGTATGCGGCGACCGAGTTGCTCTTGCCCGGCGTCAATACGGGATAATACCGCGCCACATAGCAGAACTT
TAAAAGTGCTCATCATTGGAAAACGTTCTTCGGGGCGAAAACTCTCAAGGATCTTACCGCTGTTGAGATC
CAGTTCGATGTAACCCACTCGTGCACCCAACTGATCTTCAGCATCTTTTACTTTCACCAGCGTTTCTGGG
TGAGCAAAAACAGGAAGGCAAAATGCCGCAAAAAAGGGAATAAGGGCGACACGGAAATGTTGAATACTCA
TACTCTTCCTTTTTCAATATTATTGAAGCATTTATCAGGGTTATTGTCTCATGAGCGGATACATATTTGA
ATGTATTTAGAAAAATAAACAAATAGGGGTTCCGCGCACATTTCCCCGAAAAGTGCCACCTGACGTCGAC
GGATCGGGAGATCGATCTCCCGATCCCCTAGGGTCGACTCTCAGTACAATCTGCTCTGATGCCGCATAGT
TAAGCCAGTATCTGCTCCCTGCTTGTGTGTTGGAGGTCGCTGAGTAGTGCGCGAGCAAAATTTAAGCTAC
AACAAGGCAAGGCTTGACCGACAATTGCATGAAGAATCTGCTTAGGGTTAGGCGTTTTGCGCTGCTTCGC
GATGTACGGGCCAGATAT
